Addgene plasmid #14887: gag/pol
Depositing lab: Tannishtha Reya. Depositing organization: Duke University. Publication: A role for Wnt signalling in self-renewal of haematopoietic stem cells. Reya T, Duncan AW, Ailles L, Domen J, Scherer DC, Willert K, Hintz L, Nusse R, Weissman IL. Nature. 2003 May 22. 423(6938):409-14. 10.1038/nature01593 PubMed 12717450.
Backbone
  Vector backbone: unknown
  Vector type: Mammalian Expression, Retroviral
Growth in bacteria
  Bacterial resistance: Ampicillin, 100 μg/mL
  Growth temperature: 37°C
  Growth strain: DH5alpha
  Copy number: Low Copy
Gene/Insert
  Gene/Insert name: gag / pol
  Cloning method: Restriction Enzyme
  Sequencing primers: 5′ n/a
Terms and licenses: Academic/Nonprofit Terms; Industry Terms: Not Available to Industry
Depositor comments: Used for MSCV viral packaging. The lab emphasizes that this plasmid can be difficult to grow, so always use low copy protocols when preparing DNA.
How to cite: gag/pol was a gift from Tannishtha Reya (Addgene plasmid # 14887 ; http://n2t.net/addgene:14887 ; RRID:Addgene_14887)
