[The description below was written by a language model from this plasmid's Addgene catalogue record, the feature table of its GenBank file and pLannotate feature annotations shown in this document.]
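Description:
gag/pol is a retroviral packaging (helper) plasmid for mammalian cells. It supplies the Moloney murine leukemia virus Gag-Pol polyprotein in trans. The catalogue lists the backbone as unknown, but the annotated features point to a pUC/pBR322-type bacterial scaffold: a ColE1/pMB1-family origin, an ampicillin resistance gene (bla) with its own promoter, and leftovers of the lac region (CAP site, lac promoter and operator, lacZα and pUC polylinker fragments), along with small fragments of bom, rop and the tet promoter. Although the origin is annotated as a high-copy type, the depositor classes the plasmid as low copy and notes that it can be difficult to grow.

The expression cassette consists of the Rous sarcoma virus enhancer/promoter, a modified SV40 intron with splice donor and acceptor sites, a Kozak consensus, the gag-pol open reading frame and an SV40 polyadenylation signal. The coding sequence keeps the natural read-through stop codon between gag and pol. Most translation therefore yields the structural Gag precursor, and occasional read-through yields Gag-Pol carrying the viral enzymes (protease, reverse transcriptase, integrase). No LTRs, env gene or annotated packaging signal appear in the feature tables, which fits a helper whose own transcript is not meant to be packaged.

According to the depositor, the plasmid is used for packaging MSCV-based retroviral vectors. This implies co-transfection with a transfer vector and a separate envelope plasmid, though the record does not name these partners. The two sequence records held for the plasmid differ in length (9,263 versus 8,922 nt) and orientation, but they agree on the core cassette and the bacterial elements.
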