LOCUS       Exported 9263 bp ds-DNA circular SYN 12-JUL-2022
DEFINITION  synthetic circular DNA
ACCESSION   .
VERSION     .
KEYWORDS    gag/pol
SOURCE      synthetic DNA construct
  ORGANISM  synthetic DNA construct
REFERENCE   1 (bases 1 to 9263)
  AUTHORS   Reya T, Duncan AW, Ailles L, Domen J, Scherer DC, Willert K, Hintz
            L, Nusse R, Weissman IL
  TITLE     A role for Wnt signalling in self-renewal of haematopoietic stem
            cells.
  JOURNAL   Nature. 2003 May 22. 423(6938):409-14.
  PUBMED    12717450
REFERENCE   2 (bases 1 to 9263)
  AUTHORS   .
  TITLE     Direct Submission
  JOURNAL   Exported Jul 12, 2022 from SnapGene Server 1.1.58
            http://www.snapgene.com
FEATURES             Location/Qualifiers
     source          1..9263
                     /organism="synthetic DNA construct"
                     /mol_type="other DNA"
     CDS             complement(28..888)
                     /codon_start=1
                     /gene="bla"
                     /product="beta-lactamase"
                     /label=AmpR
                     /note="confers resistance to ampicillin, carbenicillin, and
                     related antibiotics"
                     /translation="MSIQHFRVALIPFFAAFCLPVFAHPETLVKVKDAEDQLGARVGYI
                     ELDLNSGKILESFRPEERFPMMSTFKVLLCGAVLSRIDAGQEQLGRRIHYSQNDLVEYS
                     PVTEKHLTDGMTVRELCSAAITMSDNTAANLLLTTIGGPKELTAFLHNMGDHVTRLDRW
                     EPELNEAIPNDERDTTMPVAMATTLRKLLTGELLTLASRQQLIDWMEADKVAGPLLRSA
                     LPAGWFIADKSGAGERGSRGIIAALGPDGKPSRIVVIYTTGSQATMDERNRQIAEIGAS
                     LIKHW"
     primer_bind     651..670
                     /label=Amp-R
                     /note="Ampicillin resistance gene, reverse primer"
     promoter        complement(889..993)
                     /gene="bla"
                     /label=AmpR promoter
     primer_bind     1061..1079
                     /label=pBRforEco
                     /note="pBR322 vectors, upsteam of EcoRI site, forward
                     primer"
     primer_bind     complement(1117..1139)
                     /label=pGEX 3'
                     /note="pGEX vectors, reverse primer"
     primer_bind     1452..1474
                     /label=M13/pUC Forward
                     /note="In lacZ gene"
     primer_bind     1466..1483
                     /label=M13 Forward
                     /note="In lacZ gene. Also called M13-F20 or M13 (-21)
                     Forward"
     primer_bind     1467..1483
                     /label=M13 fwd
                     /note="common sequencing primer, one of multiple similar
                     variants"
     promoter        1843..2104
                     /label=RSV promoter
                     /note="Rous sarcoma virus enhancer/promoter"
     intron          2150..2246
                     /label=SV40 intron
                     /note="modified SV40 intron with splice donor and acceptor
                     sites"
     regulatory      2307..2316
                     /regulatory_class="other"
                     /note="vertebrate consensus sequence for strong initiation
                     of translation (Kozak, 1987)"
     CDS             2313..7529
                     /codon_start=1
                     /gene="gag-pol"
                     /product="Moloney murine leukemia virus Gag-Pol
                     polyprotein"
                     /label=gag-pol
                     /note="contains a read-through stop codon"
                     /translation="MGQTVTTPLSLTLGHWKDVERIAHNQSVDVKKRRWVTFCSAEWPT
                     FNVGWPRDGTFNRDLITQVKIKVFSPGPHGHPDQVPYIVTWEALAFDPPPWVKPFVHPK
                     PPPPLPPSAPSLPLEPPRSTPPRSSLYPALTPSLGAKPKPQVLSDSGGPLIDLLTEDPP
                     PYRDPRPPPSDRDGNGGEATPAGEAPDPSPMASRLRGRREPPVADSTTSQAFPLRAGGN
                     GQLQYWPFSSSDLYNWKNNNPSFSEDPGKLTALIESVLITHQPTWDDCQQLLGTLLTGE
                     EKQRVLLEARKAVRGDDGRPTQLPNEVDAAFPLERPDWDYTTQAGRNHLVHYRQLLLAG
                     LQNAGRSPTNLAKVKGITQGPNESPSAFLERLKEAYRRYTPYDPEDPGQETNVSMSFIW
                     QSAPDIGRKLERLEDLKNKTLGDLVREAEKIFNKRETPEEREERIRRETEEKEERRRTE
                     DEQKEKERDRRRHREMSKLLATVVSGQKQDRQGGERRRSQLDRDQCAYCKEKGHWAKDC
                     PKKPRGPRGPRPQTSLLTLDD*GGQGQEPPPEPRITLKVGGQPVTFLVDTGAQHSVLTQ
                     NPGPLSDKSAWVQGATGGKRYRWTTDRKVHLATGKVTHSFLHVPDCPYPLLGRDLLTKL
                     KAQIHFEGSGAQVMGPMGQPLQVLTLNIEDEYRLHETSKEPDVSLGSTWLSDFPQAWAE
                     TGGMGLAVRQAPLIIPLKATSTPVSIKQYPMSQEARLGIKPHIQRLLDQGILVPCQSPW
                     NTPLLPVKKPGTNDYRPVQDLREVNKRVEDIHPTVPNPYNLLSGLPPSHQWYTVLDLKD
                     AFFCLRLHPTSQPLFAFEWRDPEMGISGQLTWTRLPQGFKNSPTLFDEALHRDLADFRI
                     QHPDLILLQYVDDLLLAATSELDCQQGTRALLQTLGNLGYRASAKKAQICQKQVKYLGY
                     LLKEGQRWLTEARKETVMGQPTPKTPRQLREFLGTAGFCRLWIPGFAEMAAPLYPLTKT
                     GTLFNWGPDQQKAYQEIKQALLTAPALGLPDLTKPFELFVDEKQGYAKGVLTQKLGPWR
                     RPVAYLSKKLDPVAAGWPPCLRMVAAIAVLTKDAGKLTMGQPLVILAPHAVEALVKQPP
                     DRWLSNARMTHYQALLLDTDRVQFGPVVALNPATLLPLPEEGLQHNCLDILAEAHGTRP
                     DLTDQPLPDADHTWYTDGSSLLQEGQRKAGAAVTTETEVIWAKALPAGTSAQRAELIAL
                     TQALKMAEGKKLNVYTDSRYAFATAHIHGEIYRRRGLLTSEGKEIKNKDEILALLKALF
                     LPKRLSIIHCPGHQKGHSAEARGNRMADQAARKAAITETPDTSTLLIENSSPYTSEHFH
                     YTVTDIKDLTKLGAIYDKTKKYWVYQGKPVMPDQFTFELLDFLHQLTHLSFSKMKALLE
                     RSHSPYYMLNRDRTLKNITETCKACAQVNASKSAVKQGTRVRGHRPGTHWEIDFTEIKP
                     GLYGYKYLLVFIDTFSGWIEAFPTKKETAKVVTKKLLEEIFPRFGMPQVLGTDNGPAFV
                     SKVSQTVADLLGIDWKLHCAYRPQSSGQVERMNRTIKETLTKLTLATGSRDWVLLLPLA
                     LYRARNTPGPHGLTPYEILYGAPPPLVNFPDPDMTRVTNSPSLQAHLQALYLVQHEVWR
                     PLAAAYQEQLDRPVVPHPYRVGDTVWVRRHQTKNLEPRWKGPYTVLLTTPTALKVDGIA
                     AWIHAAHVKAADPGGGPSSRLTWRVQRSQNPLKIRLTREAP"
     primer_bind     2662..2684
                     /label=pLXSN 5'
                     /note="Murine stem cell virus, forward primer. Also called
                     MSCV"
     primer_bind     2700..2716
                     /label=pBABE 5'
                     /note="Psi packaging signal, forward primer for pBABE
                     vectors"
     misc_feature    7092..7466
                     /label=pol region
                     /note="Moloney murine leukemia virus (MMLV) pol region
                     containing the splice acceptor site"
     primer_bind     7404..7420
                     /label=pBMN 5'
                     /note="MMLV sequence, for inserts in pBMN retroviral
                     vector"
     polyA_signal    7544..7678
                     /label=SV40 poly(A) signal
                     /note="SV40 polyadenylation signal"
     primer_bind     complement(7568..7587)
                     /label=EBV-rev
                     /note="SV40 polyA terminator, reverse primer"
     primer_bind     7622..7641
                     /label=SV40pA-R
                     /note="SV40 polyA, reverse primer"
     primer_bind     complement(7789..7805)
                     /label=M13 rev
                     /note="common sequencing primer, one of multiple similar
                     variants"
     primer_bind     complement(7789..7805)
                     /label=M13 Reverse
                     /note="In lacZ gene. Also called M13-rev"
     primer_bind     complement(7802..7824)
                     /label=M13/pUC Reverse
                     /note="In lacZ gene"
     protein_bind    7813..7829
                     /label=lac operator
                     /bound_moiety="lac repressor encoded by lacI"
                     /note="The lac repressor binds to the lac operator to
                     inhibit transcription in E. coli. This inhibition can be
                     relieved by adding lactose or
                     isopropyl-beta-D-thiogalactopyranoside (IPTG)."
     promoter        complement(7837..7867)
                     /label=lac promoter
                     /note="promoter for the E. coli lac operon"
     protein_bind    7882..7903
                     /label=CAP binding site
                     /bound_moiety="E. coli catabolite activator protein"
                     /note="CAP binding activates transcription in the presence
                     of cAMP."
     primer_bind     complement(8020..8037)
                     /label=L4440
                     /note="L4440 vector, forward primer"
     rep_origin      complement(8191..8779)
                     /direction=LEFT
                     /label=ori
                     /note="high-copy-number ColE1/pMB1/pBR322/pUC origin of
                     replication"
     primer_bind     complement(8271..8290)
                     /label=pBR322ori-F
                     /note="pBR322 origin, forward primer"
ORIGIN
        1 gatatatgag taaacttggt ctgacagtta ccaatgctta atcagtgagg cacctatctc
       61 agcgatctgt ctatttcgtt catccatagt tgcctgactc cccgtcgtgt agataactac
      121 gatacgggag ggcttaccat ctggccccag tgctgcaatg ataccgcgag acccacgctc
      181 accggctcca gatttatcag caataaacca gccagccgga agggccgagc gcagaagtgg
      241 tcctgcaact ttatccgcct ccatccagtc tattaattgt tgccgggaag ctagagtaag
      301 tagttcgcca gttaatagtt tgcgcaacgt tgttgccatt gctacaggca tcgtggtgtc
      361 acgctcgtcg tttggtatgg cttcattcag ctccggttcc caacgatcaa ggcgagttac
      421 atgatccccc atgttgtgca aaaaagcggt tagctccttc ggtcctccga tcgttgtcag
      481 aagtaagttg gccgcagtgt tatcactcat ggttatggca gcactgcata attctcttac
      541 tgtcatgcca tccgtaagat gcttttctgt gactggtgag tactcaacca agtcattctg
      601 agaatagtgt atgcggcgac cgagttgctc ttgcccggcg tcaatacggg ataataccgc
      661 gccacatagc agaactttaa aagtgctcat cattggaaaa cgttcttcgg ggcgaaaact
      721 ctcaaggatc ttaccgctgt tgagatccag ttcgatgtaa cccactcgtg cacccaactg
      781 atcttcagca tcttttactt tcaccagcgt ttctgggtga gcaaaaacag gaaggcaaaa
      841 tgccgcaaaa aagggaataa gggcgacacg gaaatgttga atactcatac tcttcctttt
      901 tcaatattat tgaagcattt atcagggtta ttgtctcatg agcggataca tatttgaatg
      961 tatttagaaa aataaacaaa taggggttcc gcgcacattt ccccgaaaag tgccacctga
     1021 cgtctaagaa accattatta tcatgacatt aacctataaa aataggcgta tcacgaggcc
     1081 ctttcgtctc gcgcgtttcg gtgatgacgg tgaaaacctc tgacacatgc agctcccgga
     1141 gacggtcaca gcttgtctgt aagcggatgc cgggagcaga caagcccgtc agggcgcgtc
     1201 agcgggtgtt ggcgggtgtc ggggctggct taactatgcg gcatcagagc agattgtact
     1261 gagagtgcac catatgcggt gtgaaatacc gcacagatgc gtaaggagaa aataccgcat
     1321 caggcgccat tcgccattca ggctgcgcaa ctgttgggaa gggcgatcgg tgcgggcctc
     1381 ttcgctatta cgccagctgg cgaaaggggg atgtgctgca aggcgattaa gttgggtaac
     1441 gccagggttt tcccagtcac gacgttgtaa aacgacggcc agtgaatttc gaccaattct
     1501 catgtttgac agcttatcat cgcagatccg tatggtgcac tctcagtaca atctgctctg
     1561 atgccgcata gttaagccag tatctgctcc ctgcttgtgt gttggaggtc gctgagtagt
     1621 gcgcgagcaa aatttaagct acaacaaggc aaggcttgac cgacaattgc atgaagaatc
     1681 tgcttagggt taggcgtttt gcgctgcttc gcgatgtacg ggccagatat acgcgtatct
     1741 gaggggacta gggtgtgttt aggcgaaaag cggggcttcg gttgtacgcg gttaggagtc
     1801 ccctcaggat atagtagttt cgcttttgca tagggagggg gaaatgtagt cttatgcaat
     1861 actcttgtag tcttgcaaca tggtaacgat gagttagcaa catgccttac aaggagagaa
     1921 aaagcaccgt gcatgccgat tggtggaagt aaggtggtac gatcgtgcct tattaggaag
     1981 gcaacagacg ggtctgacat ggattggacg aaccactgaa ttccgcattg cagagatatt
     2041 gtatttaagt gcctagctcg atacaataaa cgccatttga ccattcacca cattggtgtg
     2101 cacctccaag ctgggtactc gaggaactga aaaaccagaa agttaactgg taagtttagt
     2161 ctttttgtct tttatttcag gtcccggatc cggtggtggt gcaaatcaaa gaactgctcc
     2221 tcagtggacg ttgcctttac ttctaggcct gtacggaagt gttacttctg ctctaaaagc
     2281 tgcggaattg tacccgcggc cgcgccgcca ccatgggcca gactgttacc actcccttaa
     2341 gtttgacctt aggtcactgg aaagatgtcg agcggatcgc tcacaaccag tcggtagatg
     2401 tcaagaagag acgttgggtt accttctgct ctgcagaatg gccaaccttt aacgtcggat
     2461 ggccgcgaga cggcaccttt aaccgagacc tcatcaccca ggttaagatc aaggtctttt
     2521 cacctggccc gcatggacac ccagaccagg tcccctacat cgtgacctgg gaagccttgg
     2581 cttttgaccc ccctccctgg gtcaagccct ttgtacaccc taagcctccg cctcctcttc
     2641 ctccatccgc cccgtctctc ccccttgaac ctcctcgttc gaccccgcct cgatcctccc
     2701 tttatccagc cctcactcct tctctaggcg ccaaacctaa acctcaagtt ctttctgaca
     2761 gtggggggcc gctcatcgac ctacttacag aagacccccc gccttatagg gacccaagac
     2821 cacccccttc cgacagggac ggaaatggtg gagaagcgac ccctgcggga gaggcaccgg
     2881 acccctcccc aatggcatct cgcctacgtg ggagacggga gccccctgtg gccgactcca
     2941 ctacctcgca ggcattcccc ctccgcgcag gaggaaacgg acagcttcaa tactggccgt
     3001 tctcctcttc tgacctttac aactggaaaa ataataaccc ttctttttct gaagatccag
     3061 gtaaactgac agctctgatc gagtctgttc tcatcaccca tcagcccacc tgggacgact
     3121 gtcagcagct gttggggact ctgctgaccg gagaagaaaa acaacgggtg ctcttagagg
     3181 ctagaaaggc ggtgcggggc gatgatgggc gccccactca actgcccaat gaagtcgatg
     3241 ccgcttttcc cctcgagcgc ccagactggg attacaccac ccaggcaggt aggaaccacc
     3301 tagtccacta tcgccagttg ctcctagcgg gtctccaaaa cgcgggcaga agccccacca
     3361 atttggccaa ggtaaaagga ataacacaag ggcccaatga gtctccctcg gccttcctag
     3421 agagacttaa ggaagcctat cgcaggtaca ctccttatga ccctgaggac ccagggcaag
     3481 aaactaatgt gtctatgtct ttcatttggc agtctgcccc agacattggg agaaagttag
     3541 agaggttaga agatttaaaa aacaagacgc ttggagattt ggttagagag gcagaaaaga
     3601 tctttaataa acgagaaacc ccggaagaaa gagaggaacg tatcaggaga gaaacagagg
     3661 aaaaagaaga acgccgtagg acagaggatg agcagaaaga gaaagaaaga gatcgtagga
     3721 gacatagaga gatgagcaag ctattggcca ctgtcgttag tggacagaaa caggatagac
     3781 agggaggaga acgaaggagg tcccaactcg atcgcgacca gtgtgcctac tgcaaagaaa
     3841 aggggcactg ggctaaagat tgtcccaaga aaccacgagg acctcgggga ccaagacccc
     3901 agacctccct cctgacccta gatgactagg gaggtcaggg tcaggagccc ccccctgaac
     3961 ccaggataac cctcaaagtc ggggggcaac ccgtcacctt cctggtagat actggggccc
     4021 aacactccgt gctgacccaa aatcctggac ccctaagtga taagtctgcc tgggtccaag
     4081 gggctactgg aggaaagcgg tatcgctgga ccacggatcg caaagtacat ctagctaccg
     4141 gtaaggtcac ccactctttc ctccatgtac cagactgtcc ctatcctctg ttaggaagag
     4201 atttgctgac taaactaaaa gcccaaatcc actttgaggg atcaggagct caggttatgg
     4261 gaccaatggg gcagcccctg caagtgttga ccctaaatat agaagatgag tatcggctac
     4321 atgagacctc aaaagagcca gatgtttctc tagggtccac atggctgtct gattttcctc
     4381 aggcctgggc ggaaaccggg ggcatgggac tggcagttcg ccaagctcct ctgatcatac
     4441 ctctgaaagc aacctctacc cccgtgtcca taaaacaata ccccatgtca caagaagcca
     4501 gactggggat caagccccac atacagagac tgttggacca gggaatactg gtaccctgcc
     4561 agtccccctg gaacacgccc ctgctacccg ttaagaaacc agggactaat gattataggc
     4621 ctgtccagga tctgagagaa gtcaacaagc gggtggaaga catccacccc accgtgccca
     4681 acccttacaa cctcttgagc gggctcccac cgtcccacca gtggtacact gtgcttgatt
     4741 taaaggatgc ctttttctgc ctgagactcc accccaccag tcagcctctc ttcgcctttg
     4801 agtggagaga tccagagatg ggaatctcag gacaattgac ctggaccaga ctcccacagg
     4861 gtttcaaaaa cagtcccacc ctgtttgatg aggcactgca cagagaccta gcagacttcc
     4921 ggatccagca cccagacttg atcctgctac agtacgtgga tgacttactg ctggccgcca
     4981 cttctgagct agactgccaa caaggtactc gggccctgtt acaaacccta gggaacctcg
     5041 ggtatcgggc ctcggccaag aaagcccaaa tttgccagaa acaggtcaag tatctggggt
     5101 atcttctaaa agagggtcag agatggctga ctgaggccag aaaagagact gtgatggggc
     5161 agcctactcc gaagacccct cgacaactaa gggagttcct agggacggca ggcttctgtc
     5221 gcctctggat ccctgggttt gcagaaatgg cagccccctt gtaccctctc accaaaacgg
     5281 ggactctgtt taattggggc ccagaccaac aaaaggccta tcaagaaatc aagcaagctc
     5341 ttctaactgc cccagccctg gggttgccag atttgactaa gccctttgaa ctctttgtcg
     5401 acgagaagca gggctacgcc aaaggtgtcc taacgcaaaa actgggacct tggcgtcggc
     5461 cggtggccta cctgtccaaa aagctagacc cagtagcagc tgggtggccc ccttgcctac
     5521 ggatggtagc agccattgcc gtactgacaa aggatgcagg caagctaacc atgggacagc
     5581 cactagtcat tctggccccc catgcagtag aggcactagt caaacaaccc cccgaccgct
     5641 ggctttccaa cgcccggatg actcactatc aggccttgct tttggacacg gaccgggtcc
     5701 agttcggacc ggtggtagcc ctgaacccgg ctacgctgct cccactgcct gaggaagggc
     5761 tgcaacacaa ctgccttgat atcctggccg aagcccacgg aacccgaccc gacctaacgg
     5821 accagccgct cccagacgcc gaccacacct ggtacacgga tggaagcagt ctcttacaag
     5881 agggacagcg taaggcggga gctgcggtga ccaccgagac cgaggtaatc tgggctaaag
     5941 ccctgccagc cgggacatcc gctcagcggg ctgaactgat agcactcacc caggccctaa
     6001 agatggcaga aggtaagaag ctaaatgttt atactgatag ccgttatgct tttgctactg
     6061 cccatatcca tggagaaata tacagaaggc gtgggttgct cacatcagaa ggcaaagaga
     6121 tcaaaaataa agacgagatc ttggccctac taaaagccct ctttctgccc aaaagactta
     6181 gcataatcca ttgtccagga catcaaaagg gacacagcgc cgaggctaga ggcaaccgga
     6241 tggctgacca agcggcccga aaggcagcca tcacagagac tccagacacc tctaccctcc
     6301 tcatagaaaa ttcatcaccc tacacctcag aacattttca ttacacagtg actgatataa
     6361 aggacctaac caagttgggg gccatttatg ataaaacaaa gaagtattgg gtctaccaag
     6421 gaaaacctgt gatgcctgac cagtttactt ttgaattatt agactttctt catcagctga
     6481 ctcacctcag cttctcaaaa atgaaggctc tcctagagag aagccacagt ccctactaca
     6541 tgctgaaccg ggatcgaaca ctcaaaaata tcactgagac ctgcaaagct tgtgcacaag
     6601 tcaacgccag caagtctgcc gttaaacagg gaactagggt ccgcgggcat cggcccggca
     6661 ctcattggga gatcgatttc accgagataa agcccggatt gtatggctat aaatatcttc
     6721 tagtttttat agataccttt tctggctgga tagaagcctt cccaaccaag aaagaaaccg
     6781 ccaaggtcgt aaccaagaag ctactagagg agatcttccc caggttcggc atgcctcagg
     6841 tattgggaac tgacaatggg cctgccttcg tctccaaggt gagtcagaca gtggccgatc
     6901 tgttggggat tgattggaaa ttacattgtg catacagacc ccaaagctca ggccaggtag
     6961 aaagaatgaa tagaaccatc aaggagactt taactaaatt aacgcttgca actggctcta
     7021 gagactgggt gctcctactc cccttagccc tgtaccgagc ccgcaacacg ccgggccccc
     7081 atggcctcac cccatatgag atcttatatg gggcaccccc gccccttgta aacttccctg
     7141 accctgacat gacaagagtt actaacagcc cctctctcca agctcactta caggctctct
     7201 acttagtcca gcacgaagtc tggagacctc tggcggcagc ctaccaagaa caactggacc
     7261 gaccggtggt acctcaccct taccgagtcg gcgacacagt gtgggtccgc cgacaccaga
     7321 ctaagaacct agaacctcgc tggaaaggac cttacacagt cctgctgacc acccccaccg
     7381 ccctcaaagt agacggcatc gcagcttgga tacacgccgc ccacgtgaag gctgccgacc
     7441 ccgggggtgg accatcctct agactgacat ggcgcgttca acgctctcaa aaccccttaa
     7501 aaataaggtt aacccgcgag gccccctaat gagcggccgc ggggatccag acatgataag
     7561 atacattgat gagtttggac aaaccacaac tagaatgcag tgaaaaaaat gctttatttg
     7621 tgaaatttgt gatgctattg ctttatttgt aaccattata agctgcaata aacaagttaa
     7681 caacaacaat tgcattcatt ttatgtttca ggttcagggg gaggtgtggg aggttttttc
     7741 ggatcctcta gagtcgacct gcaggcatgc aagcttggcg taatcatggt catagctgtt
     7801 tcctgtgtga aattgttatc cgctcacaat tccacacaac atacgagccg gaagcataaa
     7861 gtgtaaagcc tggggtgcct aatgagtgag ctaactcaca ttaattgcgt tgcgctcact
     7921 gcccgctttc cagtcgggaa acctgtcgtg ccagctgcat taatgaatcg gccaacgcgc
     7981 ggggagaggc ggtttgcgta ttgggcgctc ttccgcttcc tcgctcactg actcgctgcg
     8041 ctcggtcgtt cggctgcggc gagcggtatc agctcactca aaggcggtaa tacggttatc
     8101 cacagaatca ggggataacg caggaaagaa catgtgagca aaaggccagc aaaaggccag
     8161 gaaccgtaaa aaggccgcgt tgctggcgtt tttccatagg ctccgccccc ctgacgagca
     8221 tcacaaaaat cgacgctcaa gtcagaggtg gcgaaacccg acaggactat aaagatacca
     8281 ggcgtttccc cctggaagct ccctcgtgcg ctctcctgtt ccgaccctgc cgcttaccgg
     8341 atacctgtcc gcctttctcc cttcgggaag cgtggcgctt tctcatagct cacgctgtag
     8401 gtatctcagt tcggtgtagg tcgttcgctc caagctgggc tgtgtgcacg aaccccccgt
     8461 tcagcccgac cgctgcgcct tatccggtaa ctatcgtctt gagtccaacc cggtaagaca
     8521 cgacttatcg ccactggcag cagccactgg taacaggatt agcagagcga ggtatgtagg
     8581 cggtgctaca gagttcttga agtggtggcc taactacggc tacactagaa gaacagtatt
     8641 tggtatctgc gctctgctga agccagttac cttcggaaaa agagttggta gctcttgatc
     8701 cggcaaacaa accaccgctg gtagcggtgg tttttttgtt tgcaagcagc agattacgcg
     8761 cagaaaaaaa ggatctcaag aagatccttt gatcttttct acggggtctg acgctcagtg
     8821 gaacgaaaac tcacgttaag ggattttggt catgagatta tcaaaaagga tcttcaccta
     8881 gatcctttta aattaaaaat gaagttttaa atcaatctaa agtatatatg agtaaacttg
     8941 gtctgacagt taccaatgct taatcagtga ggcacctatc tcagcgatct gtctatttcg
     9001 ttcatccata gttgcctgac tccccgtcgt gtagataact acgatacggg agggcttacc
     9061 atctggcccc agtgctgcaa tgataccgcg agacccacgc tcaccggctc cagatttatc
     9121 agcaataaac cagccagccg gaagggccga gcgcagaagt ggtcctgcaa ctttatccgc
     9181 ctccatccag tctattaatt gttgccggga agctagagta agtagttcgc cagttaatag
     9241 tttgcgcaac gttgttgcca ttg
//
