Features (pLannotate 1.2.2; 18 found; start..end, strand, type, name):
     55..76      +  protein_bind   CAP binding site: CAP binding activates transcription in the presence of cAMP. E. coli catabolite activator protein
     91..121     +  promoter       lac promoter: promoter for the E. coli lac operon
    129..145     +  protein_bind   lac operator: The lac repressor binds to the lac operator to inhibit transcription in E. coli. This inhibition can be relieved by adding lactose or isopropyl-β-D-thiogalactopyranoside (IPTG). lac repressor encoded by lacI
    182..217     -  misc_feature   MCS (fragment): pUC18/19 multiple cloning site
    280..414     +  polyA_signal   SV40 poly(A) signal: SV40 polyadenylation signal
    429..5645    -  CDS            gag-pol: Moloney murine leukemia virus Gag-Pol polyprotein; gag-pol; contains a read-through stop codon
   5712..5808    -  intron         SV40 intron: modified SV40 intron with splice donor and acceptor sites
   5854..6115    -  promoter       RSV promoter: Rous sarcoma virus enhancer/promoter
   6149..6242    -  ncRNA          Retro dr1: Accession: RF00214 - Retrovirus direct repeat 1 (dr1)
   6375..6427    +  misc_feature   bom (fragment): basis of mobility region from pBR322
   6436..6452    -  promoter       tet promoter (fragment): E. coli promoter for tetracycline efflux protein gene
   6471..6628    +  CDS            lacZα (fragment): LacZα fragment of β-galactosidase; lacZ fragment
   6634..6733    -  misc_feature   bom (fragment): basis of mobility region from pBR322
   6835..6870    -  CDS            rop (fragment): Rop protein, which maintains plasmids at low copy number; rop
   6965..7069    +  promoter       AmpR promoter: bla
   7070..7930    +  CDS            AmpR: β-lactamase; bla; confers resistance to ampicillin, carbenicillin, and related antibiotics
   8101..8689    +  rep_origin     ori: high-copy-number ColE1/pMB1/pBR322/pUC origin of replication
   8872..42      +  CDS            lacI (fragment) (across the origin): lac repressor; lacI; The lac repressor binds to the lac operator to inhibit transcription in E. coli. This inhibition can be relieved by adding lactose or isopropyl-β-D-thiogalactopyranoside (IPTG).
>Addgene plasmid #14887 | gag/pol | addgene full sequence | sequence record 468185 | Addgene NGS Result
CAGCTGGCACGACAGGTTTCCCGACTGGAAAGCGGGCAGTGAGCGCAACGCAATTAATGTGAGTTAGCTC
ACTCATTAGGCACCCCAGGCTTTACACTTTATGCTTCCGGCTCGTATGTTGTGTGGAATTGTGAGCGGAT
AACAATTTCACACAGGAAACAGCTATGACCATGATTACGCCAAGCTTGCATGCCTGCAGGTCGACTCTAG
AGGATCCGAAAAAACCTCCCACACCTCCCCCTGAACCTGAAACATAAAATGAATGCAATTGTTGTTGTTA
ACTTGTTTATTGCAGCTTATAATGGTTACAAATAAAGCAATAGCATCACAAATTTCACAAATAAAGCATT
TTTTTCACTGCATTCTAGTTGTGGTTTGTCCAAACTCATCAATGTATCTTATCATGTCTGGATCCCCGCG
GCCGCTCATTAGGGGGCCTCGCGGGTTAACCTTATTTTTAAGGGGTTTTGAGAGCGTTGAACGCGCCATG
TCAGTCTAGAGGATGGTCCACCCCCGGGGTCGGCAGCCTTCACGTGGGCGGCGTGTATCCAAGCTGCGAT
GCCGTCTACTTTGAGGGCGGTGGGGGTGGTCAGCAGGACTGTGTAAGGTCCTTTCCAGCGAGGTTCTAGG
TTCTTAGTCTGGTGTCGGCGGACCCACACTGTGTCGCCGACTCGGTAAGGGTGAGGTACCACCGGTCGGT
CCAGTTGTTCTTGGTAGGCTGCCGCCAGAGGTCTCCAGACTTCGTGCTGGACTAAGTAGAGAGCCTGTAA
GTGAGCTTGGAGAGAGGGGCTGTTAGTAACTCTTGTCATGTCAGGGTCAGGGAAGTTTACAAGGGGCGGG
GGTGCCCCATATAAGATCTCATATGGGGTGAGGCCATGGGGGCCCGGCGTGTTGCGGGCTCGGTACAGGG
CTAAGGGGAGTAGGAGCACCCAGTCTCTAGAGCCAGTTGCAAGCGTTAATTTAGTTAAAGTCTCCTTGAT
GGTTCTATTCATTCTTTCTACCTGGCCTGAGCTTTGGGGTCTGTATGCACAATGTAATTTCCAATCAATC
CCCAACAGATCGGCCACTGTCTGACTCACCTTGGAGACGAAGGCAGGCCCATTGTCAGTTCCCAATACCT
GAGGCATGCCGAACCTGGGGAAGATCTCCTCTAGTAGCTTCTTGGTTACGACCTTGGCGGTTTCTTTCTT
GGTTGGGAAGGCTTCTATCCAGCCAGAAAAGGTATCTATAAAAACTAGAAGATATTTATAGCCATACAAT
CCGGGCTTTATCTCGGTGAAATCGATCTCCCAATGAGTGCCGGGCCGATGCCCGCGGACCCTAGTTCCCT
GTTTAACGGCAGACTTGCTGGCGTTGACTTGTGCACAAGCTTTGCAGGTCTCAGTGATATTTTTGAGTGT
TCGATCCCGGTTCAGCATGTAGTAGGGACTGTGGCTTCTCTCTAGGAGAGCCTTCATTTTTGAGAAGCTG
AGGTGAGTCAGCTGATGAAGAAAGTCTAATAATTCAAAAGTAAACTGGTCAGGCATCACAGGTTTTCCTT
GGTAGACCCAATACTTCTTTGTTTTATCATAAATGGCCCCCAACTTGGTTAGGTCCTTTATATCAGTCAC
TGTGTAATGAAAATGTTCTGAGGTGTAGGGTGATGAATTTTCTATGAGGAGGGTAGAGGTGTCTGGAGTC
TCTGTGATGGCTGCCTTTCGGGCCGCTTGGTCAGCCATCCGGTTGCCTCTAGCCTCGGCGCTGTGTCCCT
TTTGATGTCCTGGACAATGGATTATGCTAAGTCTTTTGGGCAGAAAGAGGGCTTTTAGTAGGGCCAAGAT
CTCGTCTTTATTTTTGATCTCTTTGCCTTCTGATGTGAGCAACCCACGCCTTCTGTATATTTCTCCATGG
ATATGGGCAGTAGCAAAAGCATAACGGCTATCAGTATAAACATTTAGCTTCTTACCTTCTGCCATCTTTA
GGGCCTGGGTGAGTGCTATCAGTTCAGCCCGCTGAGCGGATGTCCCGGCTGGCAGGGCTTTAGCCCAGAT
TACCTCGGTCTCGGTGGTCACCGCAGCTCCCGCCTTACGCTGTCCCTCTTGTAAGAGACTGCTTCCATCC
GTGTACCAGGTGTGGTCGGCGTCTGGGAGCGGCTGGTCCGTTAGGTCGGGTCGGGTTCCGTGGGCTTCGG
CCAGGATATCAAGGCAGTTGTGTTGCAGCCCTTCCTCAGGCAGTGGGAGCAGCGTAGCCGGGTTCAGGGC
TACCACCGGTCCGAACTGGACCCGGTCCGTGTCCAAAAGCAAGGCCTGATAGTGAGTCATCCGGGCGTTG
GAAAGCCAGCGGTCGGGGGGTTGTTTGACTAGTGCCTCTACTGCATGGGGGGCCAGAATGACTAGTGGCT
GTCCCATGGTTAGCTTGCCTGCATCCTTTGTCAGTACGGCAATGGCTGCTACCATCCGTAGGCAAGGGGG
CCACCCAGCTGCTACTGGGTCTAGCTTTTTGGACAGGTAGGCCACCGGCCGACGCCAAGGTCCCAGTTTT
TGCGTTAGGACACCTTTGGCGTAGCCCTGCTTCTCGTCGACAAAGAGTTCAAAGGGCTTAGTCAAATCTG
GCAACCCCAGGGCTGGGGCAGTTAGAAGAGCTTGCTTGATTTCTTGATAGGCCTTTTGTTGGTCTGGGCC
CCAATTAAACAGAGTCCCCGTTTTGGTGAGAGGGTACAAGGGGGCTGCCATTTCTGCAAACCCAGGGATC
CAGAGGCGACAGAAGCCTGCCGTCCCTAGGAACTCCCTTAGTTGTCGAGGGGTCTTCGGAGTAGGCTGCC
CCATCACAGTCTCTTTTCTGGCCTCAGTCAGCCATCTCTGACCCTCTTTTAGAAGATACCCCAGATACTT
GACCTGTTTCTGGCAAATTTGGGCTTTCTTGGCCGAGGCCCGATACCCGAGGTTCCCTAGGGTTTGTAAC
AGGGCCCGAGTACCTTGTTGGCAGTCTAGCTCAGAAGTGGCGGCCAGCAGTAAGTCATCCACGTACTGTA
GCAGGATCAAGTCTGGGTGCTGGATCCGGAAGTCTGCTAGGTCTCTGTGCAGTGCCTCATCAAACAGGGT
GGGACTGTTTTTGAAACCCTGTGGGAGTCTGGTCCAGGTCAATTGTCCTGAGATTCCCATCTCTGGATCT
CTCCACTCAAAGGCGAAGAGAGGCTGACTGGTGGGGTGGAGTCTCAGGCAGAAAAAGGCATCCTTTAAAT
CAAGCACAGTGTACCACTGGTGGGACGGTGGGAGCCCGCTCAAGAGGTTGTAAGGGTTGGGCACGGTGGG
GTGGATGTCTTCCACCCGCTTGTTGACTTCTCTCAGATCCTGGACAGGCCTATAATCATTAGTCCCTGGT
TTCTTAACGGGTAGCAGGGGCGTGTTCCAGGGGGACTGGCAGGGTACCAGTATTCCCTGGTCCAACAGTC
TCTGTATGTGGGGCTTGATCCCCAGTCTGGCTTCTTGTGACATGGGGTATTGTTTTATGGACACGGGGGT
AGAGGTTGCTTTCAGAGGTATGATCAGAGGAGCTTGGCGAACTGCCAGTCCCATGCCCCCGGTTTCCGCC
CAGGCCTGAGGAAAATCAGACAGCCATGTGGACCCTAGAGAAACATCTGGCTCTTTTGAGGTCTCATGTA
GCCGATACTCATCTTCTATATTTAGGGTCAACACTTGCAGGGGCTGCCCCATTGGTCCCATAACCTGAGC
TCCTGATCCCTCAAAGTGGATTTGGGCTTTTAGTTTAGTCAGCAAATCTCTTCCTAACAGAGGATAGGGA
CAGTCTGGTACATGGAGGAAAGAGTGGGTGACCTTACCGGTAGCTAGATGTACTTTGCGATCCGTGGTCC
AGCGATACCGCTTTCCTCCAGTAGCCCCTTGGACCCAGGCAGACTTATCACTTAGGGGTCCAGGATTTTG
GGTCAGCACGGAGTGTTGGGCCCCAGTATCTACCAGGAAGGTGACGGGTTGCCCCCCGACTTTGAGGGTT
ATCCTGGGTTCAGGGGGGGGCTCCTGACCCTGACCTCCCTAGTCATCTAGGGTCAGGAGGGAGGTCTGGG
GTCTTGGTCCCCGAGGTCCTCGTGGTTTCTTGGGACAATCTTTAGCCCAGTGCCCCTTTTCTTTGCAGTA
GGCACACTGGTCGCGATCGAGTTGGGACCTCCTTCGTTCTCCTCCCTGTCTATCCTGTTTCTGTCCACTA
ACGACAGTGGCCAATAGCTTGCTCATCTCTCTATGTCTCCTACGATCTCTTTCTTTCTCTTTCTGCTCAT
CCTCTGTCCTACGGCGTTCTTCTTTTTCCTCTGTTTCTCTCCTGATACGTTCCTCTCTTTCTTCCGGGGT
TTCTCGTTTATTAAAGATCTTTTCTGCCTCTCTAACCAAATCTCCAAGCGTCTTGTTTTTTAAATCTTCT
AACCTCTCTAACTTTCTCCCAATGTCTGGGGCAGACTGCCAAATGAAAGACATAGACACATTAGTTTCTT
GCCCTGGGTCCTCAGGGTCATAAGGAGTGTACCTGCGATAGGCTTCCTTAAGTCTCTCTAGGAAGGCCGA
GGGAGACTCATTGGGCCCTTGTGTTATTCCTTTTACCTTGGCCAAATTGGTGGGGCTTCTGCCCGCGTTT
TGGAGACCCGCTAGGAGCAACTGGCGATAGTGGACTAGGTGGTTCCTACCTGCCTGGGTGGTGTAATCCC
AGTCTGGGCGCTCGAGGGGAAAAGCGGCATCGACTTCATTGGGCAGTTGAGTGGGGCGCCCATCATCGCC
CCGCACCGCCTTTCTAGCCTCTAAGAGCACCCGTTGTTTTTCTTCTCCGGTCAGCAGAGTCCCCAACAGC
TGCTGACAGTCGTCCCAGGTGGGCTGATGGGTGATGAGAACAGACTCGATCAGAGCTGTCAGTTTACCTG
GATCTTCAGAAAAAGAAGGGTTATTATTTTTCCAGTTGTAAAGGTCAGAAGAGGAGAACGGCCAGTATTG
AAGCTGTCCGTTTCCTCCTGCGCGGAGGGGGAATGCCTGCGAGGTAGTGGAGTCGGCCACAGGGGGCTCC
CGTCTCCCACGTAGGCGAGATGCCATTGGGGAGGGGTCCGGTGCCTCTCCCGCAGGGGTCGCTTCTCCAC
CATTTCCGTCCCTGTCGGAAGGGGGTGGTCTTGGGTCCCTATAAGGCGGGGGGTCTTCTGTAAGTAGGTC
GATGAGCGGCCCCCCACTGTCAGAAAGAACTTGAGGTTTAGGTTTGGCGCCTAGAGAAGGAGTGAGGGCT
GGATAAAGGGAGGATCGAGGCGGGGTCGAACGAGGAGGTTCAAGGGGGAGAGACGGGGCGGATGGAGGAA
GAGGAGGCGGAGGCTTAGGGTGTACAAAGGGCTTGACCCAGGGAGGGGGGTCAAAAGCCAAGGCTTCCCA
GGTCACGATGTAGGGGACCTGGTCTGGGTGTCCATGCGGGCCAGGTGAAAAGACCTTGATCTTAACCTGG
GTGATGAGGTCTCGGTTAAAGGTGCCGTCTCGCGGCCATCCGACGTTAAAGGTTGGCCATTCTGCAGAGC
AGAAGGTAACCCAACGTCTCTTCTTGACATCTACCGACTGGTTGTGAGCGATCCGCTCGACATCTTTCCA
GTGACCTAAGGTCAAACTTAAGGGAGTGGTAACAGTCTGGCCCATGGTGGCGGCGCGGCCGCGGGTACAA
TTCCGCAGCTTTTAGAGCAGAAGTAACACTTCCGTACAGGCCTAGAAGTAAAGGCAACGTCCACTGAGGA
GCAGTTCTTTGATTTGCACCACCACCGGATCCGGGACCTGAAATAAAAGACAAAAAGACTAAACTTACCA
GTTAACTTTCTGGTTTTTCAGTTCCTCGAGTACCCAGCTTGGAGGTGCACACCAATGTGGTGAATGGTCA
AATGGCGTTTATTGTATCGAGCTAGGCACTTAAATACAATATCTCTGCAATGCGGAATTCAGTGGTTCGT
CCAATCCATGTCAGACCCGTCTGTTGCCTTCCTAATAAGGCACGATCGTACCACCTTACTTCCACCAATC
GGCATGCACGGTGCTTTTTCTCTCCTTGTAAGGCATGTTGCTAACTCATCGTTACCATGTTGCAAGACTA
CAAGAGTATTGCATAAGACTACATTTCCCCCTCCCTATGCAAAAGCGAAACTACTATATCCTGAGGGGAC
TCCTAACCGCGTACAACCGAAGCCCCGCTTTTCGCCTAAACACACCCTAGTCCCCTCAGATACGCGTATA
TCTGGCCCGTACATCGCGAAGCAGCGCAAAACGCCTAACCCTAAGCAGATTCTTCATGCAATTGTCGGTC
AAGCCTTGCCTTGTTGTAGCTTAAATTTTGCTCGCGCACTACTCAGCGACCTCCAACACACAAGCAGGGA
GCAGATACTGGCTTAACTATGCGGCATCAGAGCAGATTGTACTGAGAGTGCACCATACGGATCTGCGATG
ATAAGCTGTCAAACATGAGAATTGGTCGAAATTCACTGGCCGTCGTTTTACAACGTCGTGACTGGGAAAA
CCCTGGCGTTACCCAACTTAATCGCCTTGCAGCACATCCCCCTTTCGCCAGCTGGCGTAATAGCGAAGAG
GCCCGCACCGATCGCCCTTCCCAACAGTTGCGCAGCCTGAATGGCGAATGGCGCCTGATGCGGTATTTTC
TCCTTACGCATCTGTGCGGTATTTCACACCGCATATGGTGCACTCTCAGTACAATCTGCTCTGATGCCGC
ATAGTTAAGCCAGCCCCGACACCCGCCAACACCCGCTGACGCGCCCTGACGGGCTTGTCTGCTCCCGGCA
TCCGCTTACAGACAAGCTGTGACCGTCTCCGGGAGCTGCATGTGTCAGAGGTTTTCACCGTCATCACCGA
AACGCGCGAGACGAAAGGGCCTCGTGATACGCCTATTTTTATAGGTTAATGTCATGATAATAATGGTTTC
TTAGACGTCAGGTGGCACTTTTCGGGGAAATGTGCGCGGAACCCCTATTTGTTTATTTTTCTAAATACAT
TCAAATATGTATCCGCTCATGAGACAATAACCCTGATAAATGCTTCAATAATATTGAAAAAGGAAGAGTA
TGAGTATTCAACATTTCCGTGTCGCCCTTATTCCCTTTTTTGCGGCATTTTGCCTTCCTGTTTTTGCTCA
CCCAGAAACGCTGGTGAAAGTAAAAGATGCTGAAGATCAGTTGGGTGCACGAGTGGGTTACATCGAACTG
GATCTCAACAGCGGTAAGATCCTTGAGAGTTTTCGCCCCGAAGAACGTTTTCCAATGATGAGCACTTTTA
AAGTTCTGCTATGTGGCGCGGTATTATCCCGTATTGACGCCGGGCAAGAGCAACTCGGTCGCCGCATACA
CTATTCTCAGAATGACTTGGTTGAGTACTCACCAGTCACAGAAAAGCATCTTACGGATGGCATGACAGTA
AGAGAATTATGCAGTGCTGCCATAACCATGAGTGATAACACTGCGGCCAACTTACTTCTGACAACGATCG
GAGGACCGAAGGAGCTAACCGCTTTTTTGCACAACATGGGGGATCATGTAACTCGCCTTGATCGTTGGGA
ACCGGAGCTGAATGAAGCCATACCAAACGACGAGCGTGACACCACGATGCCTGTAGCAATGGCAACAACG
TTGCGCAAACTATTAACTGGCGAACTACTTACTCTAGCTTCCCGGCAACAATTAATAGACTGGATGGAGG
CGGATAAAGTTGCAGGACCACTTCTGCGCTCGGCCCTTCCGGCTGGCTGGTTTATTGCTGATAAATCTGG
AGCCGGTGAGCGTGGGTCTCGCGGTATCATTGCAGCACTGGGGCCAGATGGTAAGCCCTCCCGTATCGTA
GTTATCTACACGACGGGGAGTCAGGCAACTATGGATGAACGAAATAGACAGATCGCTGAGATAGGTGCCT
CACTGATTAAGCATTGGTAACTGTCAGACCAAGTTTACTCATATATACTTTAGATTGATTTAAAACTTCA
TTTTTAATTTAAAAGGATCTAGGTGAAGATCCTTTTTGATAATCTCATGACCAAAATCCCTTAACGTGAG
TTTTCGTTCCACTGAGCGTCAGACCCCGTAGAAAAGATCAAAGGATCTTCTTGAGATCCTTTTTTTCTGC
GCGTAATCTGCTGCTTGCAAACAAAAAAACCACCGCTACCAGCGGTGGTTTGTTTGCCGGATCAAGAGCT
ACCAACTCTTTTTCCGAAGGTAACTGGCTTCAGCAGAGCGCAGATACCAAATACTGTTCTTCTAGTGTAG
CCGTAGTTAGGCCACCACTTCAAGAACTCTGTAGCACCGCCTACATACCTCGCTCTGCTAATCCTGTTAC
CAGTGGCTGCTGCCAGTGGCGATAAGTCGTGTCTTACCGGGTTGGACTCAAGACGATAGTTACCGGATAA
GGCGCAGCGGTCGGGCTGAACGGGGGGTTCGTGCACACAGCCCAGCTTGGAGCGAACGACCTACACCGAA
CTGAGATACCTACAGCGTGAGCTATGAGAAAGCGCCACGCTTCCCGAAGGGAGAAAGGCGGACAGGTATC
CGGTAAGCGGCAGGGTCGGAACAGGAGAGCGCACGAGGGAGCTTCCAGGGGGAAACGCCTGGTATCTTTA
TAGTCCTGTCGGGTTTCGCCACCTCTGACTTGAGCGTCGATTTTTGTGATGCTCGTCAGGGGGGCGGAGC
CTATGGAAAAACGCCAGCAACGCGGCCTTTTTACGGTTCCTGGCCTTTTGCTGGCCTTTTGCTCACATGT
TCTTTCCTGCGTTATCCCCTGATTCTGTGGATAACCGTATTACCGCCTTTGAGTGAGCTGATACCGCTCG
CCGCAGCCGAACGACCGAGCGCAGCGAGTCAGTGAGCGAGGAAGCGGAAGAGCGCCCAATACGCAAACCG
CCTCTCCCCGCGCGTTGGCCGATTCATTAATG
