>Addgene plasmid #14887 | gag/pol | addgene partial sequence | sequence record 168567 | pLXSN5 5'-CCCTTGAACCTCCTCGTTCGACC-3'
GCCCTCACTCCTTCTCTAGGCGCCAAACCTAAACCTCAAGTTCTTTCTGACAGTGGGGGGCCGCTCATCG
ACCTACTTACAGAAGACCCCCCGCCTTATAGGGACCCAAGACCACCCCCTTCCGACAGGGACGGAAATGG
TGGAGAAGCGACCCCTGCGGGAGAGGCACCGGACCCCTCCCCAATGGCATCTCGCCTACGTGGGAGACGG
GAGCCCCCTGTGGCCGACTCCACTACCTCGCAGGCATTCCCCCTCCGCGCAGGAGGAAACGGACAGCTTC
AATACTGGCCGTTCTCCTCTTCTGACCTTTACAACTGGAAAAATAATAACCCTTCTTTTTCTGAAGATCC
AGGTAAACTGACAGCTCTGATCGAGTCTGTTCTCATCACCCATCAGCCCACCTGGGACGACTGTCAGCAG
CTGTTGGGGACTCTGCTGACCGGAGAAGAAAAACAACGGGTGCTCTTAGAGGCTAGAAAGGCGGTGCGGG
GCGATGATGGGCGCCCCACTCAACTGCCCAATGAAGTCGATGCCGCTTTTCCCCTCGAGCGCCCAGACTG
GGATTACACCACCCAGGCAGGTAGGAACCACCTAGTCCACTATCGCCAGTTGCTCCTAGCGGGTCTCC
